>Addgene plasmid #64078 | PNMT | addgene partial sequence | sequence record 110817 | T7 5'-TAATACGACTCACTATAGGG-3'
ATTTTGTTTAACTTTTAGGAGGTAAAACATATGGGTTCTTCGCATCACCACCATCATCATTCTAGCGGTC
TGGTTCCACGTGGCAGCATGAGCGGTGCTGATCGTAGCCCGAACGCCGGTGCGGCACCGGACAGCGCACC
GGGTCAGGCCGCTGTGGCGAGCGCGTATCAACGCTTCGAGCCTCGCGCATATTTGCGCAATAACTACGCA
CCGCCTCGTGGTGATCTGTGTAACCCGAACGGCGTCGGTCCGTGGAAGCTGCGCTGCCTGGCGCAGACGT
TCGCGACCGGCGAGGTGAGCGGTCGTACCTTGATTGATATCGGTAGCGGCCCAACCGTCTATCAACTGCT
GAGCGCGTGCAGCCACTTTGAAGATATTACGATGACCGACTTCCTGGAAGTGAATCGTCAAGAACTGGGT
CGTTGGCTGCAAGAGGAACCGGGTGCCTTCAATTGGTCCATGTACTCCCAGCATGCGTGCCTGATTGAGG
GTAAGGGCGAGTGTTGGCAGGACAAGGAACGCCAGCTGCGTGCGCGCGTGAAACGTGTCCTGCCGATCGA
TGTCCACCAACCGCAGCCGCTGGGTGCGGGTAGCCCGGCTCCGCTGCCGGCAGACGCCCTGGTTAGCGCG
TTTTGTCTTGAGGCCGTCAGCCCGGACTTGGCGAGCTTTCAGCGTGCTCTGGATCACATCACGACTCTGC
TGCGTCCGGGTGGCCACCTGTTGCTGATTGGTGCCCTGGAAGAGTCCTGGTACTTGGCAGGCGAGGCACG
TCTGACGGTAGTTCCGGTGAGCGAAGAAGAGGTTCGTGAAGCGCTGGTGCGTTCAGGCTACAAAGTTCGC
GATCTGAGAACCTACATCATGCCGGCACACTTACAGACCGGTGTTGACGACGTTA
