[The description below was written by a language model from this plasmid's Addgene catalogue record.]
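Description:
PNMT is a bacterial expression plasmid built on the commercial pJ414 backbone from DNA 2.0 and designed to produce human phenylethanolamine N-methyltransferase in E. coli. It is maintained as a high-copy plasmid under ampicillin selection. The record lists DH5alpha as the propagation strain, which is a cloning host rather than an expression host. It does not name the strain used for protein production, and it does not state the promoter, the origin of replication or other regulatory elements. No feature table is provided, so the details of the expression cassette cannot be confirmed here.

The insert encodes human PNMT, also known as PENT or PNMTase. This enzyme transfers a methyl group from S-adenosylmethionine to norepinephrine to form epinephrine, the final step of catecholamine biosynthesis. The species field lists both human and synthetic, indicating that the coding sequence was made by gene synthesis, in keeping with a backbone supplied by a gene-synthesis company. Whether it was codon-optimised for bacteria is not stated. A histidine tag is fused to the N terminus of the protein, which typically allows purification by immobilised metal affinity chromatography. The record does not mention a protease cleavage site for removing the tag.

The stated purpose is expression of the human enzyme. The associated publication concerns kinetic isotope effects and the transition state structure of human PNMT, so the plasmid is used as a source of recombinant, purifiable enzyme for mechanistic and kinetic enzymology.
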