Addgene plasmid #64078: PNMT
Purpose: Expression of human Phenylethanolamine N-methyltransferase
Depositing lab: Vern Schramm. Depositing organization: Albert Einstein College of Medicine. Publication: Kinetic Isotope Effects and Transition State Structure for Human Phenylethanolamine N-Methyltransferase. Stratton CF, Poulin MB, Du Q, Schramm VL. ACS Chem Biol. 2017 Feb 17;12(2):342-346. doi: 10.1021/acschembio.6b00922. Epub 2016 Dec 28. PubMed 27997103.
Backbone
  Vector backbone: pJ414
  Backbone manufacturer: DNA 2.0
  Vector type: Bacterial Expression
Growth in bacteria
  Bacterial resistance: Ampicillin, 100 μg/mL
  Growth temperature: 37°C
  Growth strain: DH5alpha
  Copy number: High Copy
Gene/Insert
  Gene/Insert name: Phenylethanolamine N-methyltransferase (alt name: PNMT)
  Species: H. sapiens (human), Synthetic
  Entrez Gene: PNMT (a.k.a. PENT, PNMTase)
  Tag / fusion protein: Histidine tag (N terminal on insert)
Terms and licenses: Academic/Nonprofit Terms; Industry Terms: Not Available to Industry
How to cite: PNMT was a gift from Vern Schramm (Addgene plasmid # 64078 ; http://n2t.net/addgene:64078 ; RRID:Addgene_64078)
